Addgene plasmid #85899: AB.pCCL.sin.cPPT.GFP.miR-224-3p.sensor.PGK.dNGFR.WPRE
Purpose: Sensor Plasmid
Depositing lab: Brian Brown. Depositing organization: Icahn School of Medicine at Mount Sinai. Publication: High-throughput assessment of microRNA activity and function using microRNA sensor and decoy libraries. Mullokandov G, Baccarini A, Ruzo A, Jayaprakash AD, Tung N, Israelow B, Evans MJ, Sachidanandam R, Brown BD. Nat Methods. 2012 Jul 1;9(8):840-6. doi: 10.1038/nmeth.2078. PubMed 22751203.
Backbone
  Vector backbone: AB.pCCL.sin.cPPT.GFP.PGK.dNGFR.WPRE
  Backbone size w/o insert (bp): 9309
  Total vector size (bp): 9480
  Vector type: Lentiviral
  Selectable markers: eGFP , NGFR
Growth in bacteria
  Bacterial resistance: Ampicillin, 100 μg/mL
  Growth temperature: 37°C
  Growth strain: NEB Stable
  Copy number: High Copy
Gene/Insert
  Gene/Insert name: miR-224-3p Sensor
  Species: H. sapiens (human)
  Insert size (bp): 171
  Entrez Gene: MIR224 (a.k.a. MIRN224, miRNA224)
  Promoter: PGK
  Cloning method: Restriction Enzyme; 5′ cloning site NheI (not destroyed); 3′ cloning site AgeI (not destroyed)
  Sequencing primers: 5′ AACAGACATACAAACTAAAG
Terms and licenses: Academic/Nonprofit Terms; Industry Terms: Not Available to Industry
How to cite: AB.pCCL.sin.cPPT.GFP.miR-224-3p.sensor.PGK.dNGFR.WPRE was a gift from Brian Brown (Addgene plasmid # 85899 ; http://n2t.net/addgene:85899 ; RRID:Addgene_85899)
