[The description below was written by a language model from this plasmid's Addgene catalogue record and pLannotate feature annotations shown in this document.]
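Description:
AB.pCCL.sin.cPPT.GFP.miR-224-3p.sensor.PGK.dNGFR.WPRE is a third-generation, self-inactivating HIV-1 lentiviral transfer plasmid that reports the activity of human miR-224-3p in transduced cells. It is propagated in E. coli through a high-copy ColE1/pUC origin with ampicillin resistance, and the backbone also carries an f1 origin and an SV40 origin. The viral genome is transcribed from a chimeric CMV enhancer/promoter fused to a truncated 5' LTR. It contains the Ψ packaging signal with a gag fragment, the RRE for Rev-dependent export, the cPPT/CTS, a WPRE and a ΔU3 3' LTR that removes LTR promoter activity after integration.

The payload is a bidirectional two-reporter cassette. The annotation places the human PGK promoter back-to-back with a minimal CMV promoter. PGK drives a truncated NGFR (dNGFR) followed by the WPRE, while the minimal CMV element points in the opposite direction toward EGFP, which ends at an internal SV40 polyadenylation signal. The 171 bp miR-224-3p sensor insert, cloned between NheI and AgeI, is not itself annotated. It most likely lies in the unannotated stretch downstream of the EGFP coding sequence, as the plasmid name suggests, where microRNA target sites would subject the GFP transcript to repression by miR-224-3p. The record does not state the number or design of the target sites.

In this arrangement dNGFR serves as an unregulated surface marker of transduction and expression level, and the drop in GFP relative to dNGFR measures endogenous miR-224-3p activity. The construct comes from a microRNA sensor and decoy library collection. The sequenced record is 9,464 nt, slightly shorter than the 9,480 bp catalogue size.
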