Features (pLannotate 1.2.2; 34 found; start..end, strand, type, name):
      1..720     +  CDS            EGFP: the original enhanced GFP (Yang et al., 1996) mammalian codon-optimized
    950..969     +  misc_feature   MCS (fragment): pBluescript multiple cloning site
    997..1131    -  polyA_signal   SV40 poly(A) signal: SV40 polyadenylation signal
   1154..1238    -  CDS            large T antigen (fragment): large T antigen from SV40 (simian virus 40)
   1268..1385    -  misc_feature   cPPT/CTS: central polypurine tract and central termination sequence of HIV-1
   1404..1504    -  CDS            Rev (fragment): human immunodeficiency virus 1 (HIV-1) Rev protein; rev; enhances nuclear export of unspliced and incompletely spliced viral mRNAs
   1881..2114    -  misc_feature   RRE: The Rev response element (RRE) of HIV-1 allows for Rev-dependent mRNA export from the nucleus to the cytoplasm.
   2260..2623    -  CDS            HIV-1 gag (fragment): gag protein from human immunodeficiency virus 1; gag
   2607..2732    -  misc_feature   HIV-1 Ψ: packaging signal of human immunodeficiency virus type 1
   2779..2959    -  LTR            5' LTR (truncated): truncated 5' long terminal repeat (LTR) from HIV-1
   2974..3177    -  promoter       CMV promoter: human cytomegalovirus (CMV) immediate early promoter
   3178..3557    -  enhancer       CMV enhancer: human cytomegalovirus immediate early enhancer
   3658..3676    -  promoter       T3 promoter: promoter for bacteriophage T3 RNA polymerase
   3721..3737    -  protein_bind   lac operator: The lac repressor binds to the lac operator to inhibit transcription in E. coli. This inhibition can be relieved by adding lactose or isopropyl-β-D-thiogalactopyranoside (IPTG). lac repressor encoded by lacI
   3745..3775    -  promoter       lac promoter: promoter for the E. coli lac operon
   3790..3811    -  protein_bind   CAP binding site: CAP binding activates transcription in the presence of cAMP. E. coli catabolite activator protein
   3824..3916    -  CDS            lacI (fragment): lac repressor; lacI; The lac repressor binds to the lac operator to inhibit transcription in E. coli. This inhibition can be relieved by adding lactose or isopropyl-β-D-thiogalactopyranoside (IPTG).
   4099..4687    -  rep_origin     ori: high-copy-number ColE1/pMB1/pBR322/pUC origin of replication
   4858..5718    -  CDS            AmpR: β-lactamase; bla; confers resistance to ampicillin, carbenicillin, and related antibiotics
   5719..5823    -  promoter       AmpR promoter: bla
   5876..6304    -  rep_origin     f1 ori (sequence partly withheld): f1 bacteriophage origin of replication; arrow indicates direction of (+) strand synthesis
   6309..6464    -  CDS            lacZα (fragment): LacZα fragment of β-galactosidase; lacZ fragment
   6472..6490    +  promoter       T7 promoter: promoter for bacteriophage T7 RNA polymerase
   6511..6646    -  rep_origin     SV40 ori: SV40 origin of replication
   6686..6807    -  polyA_signal   SV40 poly(A) signal: SV40 polyadenylation signal
   6879..7112    -  LTR            3' LTR (ΔU3): self-inactivating 3' long terminal repeat (LTR) from HIV-1
   7114..7182    -  CDS            nef (fragment): NEF_HV1Z2 - Experimental evidence at protein level: Swiss-Prot protein existence level 1. Extracellular Nef protein targets CD4(+) T-lymphocytes for apoptosis by interacting with CXCR4 surface receptors. From Human immunodeficiency virus type 1 group M subtype D (isolate Z2/CDC-Z34) (HIV-1).
   7199..7787    -  misc_feature   WPRE: woodchuck hepatitis virus posttranscriptional regulatory element
   7801..7819    -  misc_feature   MCS (fragment): pUC18/19 multiple cloning site
   7822..8649    -  CDS            NGFR (fragment): TNR16_HUMAN - Also known as TNFRSF16. Experimental evidence at protein level: Swiss-Prot protein existence level 1. Low affinity receptor which can bind to NGF, BDNF, NTF3, and NTF4. Forms a heterodimeric receptor with SORCS2 that binds the precursor forms of NGF, BDNF and NTF3 with high affinity, and has much lower affinity for mature NGF and BDNF (PubMed:24908487). Plays an important role in differentiation and survival of specific neuronal populations during development (By similarity). Can mediate cell survival as well as cell death of neural cells. Plays a role in the inactivation of RHOA
   8764..8788    -  misc_feature   MCS (fragment): pBluescript multiple cloning site
   8791..9301    -  promoter       hPGK promoter: human phosphoglycerate kinase 1 promoter
   9304..9327    +  misc_feature   MCS (fragment): pBluescript multiple cloning site
   9329..9367    +  promoter       minimal CMV promoter: human cytomegalovirus (CMV) immediate early promoter
>Addgene plasmid #85899 | AB.pCCL.sin.cPPT.GFP.miR-224-3p.sensor.PGK.dNGFR.WPRE | addgene full sequence | sequence record 170046 | Addgene NGS Result
ATGGTGAGCAAGGGCGAGGAGCTGTTCACCGGGGTGGTGCCCATCCTGGTCGAGCTGGACGGCGACGTAA
ACGGCCACAAGTTCAGCGTGTCCGGCGAGGGCGAGGGCGATGCCACCTACGGCAAGCTGACCCTGAAGTT
CATCTGCACCACCGGCAAGCTGCCCGTGCCCTGGCCCACCCTCGTGACCACCCTGACCTACGGCGTGCAG
TGCTTCAGCCGCTACCCCGACCACATGAAGCAGCACGACTTCTTCAAGTCCGCCATGCCCGAAGGCTACG
TCCAGGAGCGCACCATCTTCTTCAAGGACGACGGCAACTACAAGACCCGCGCCGAGGTGAAGTTCGAGGG
CGACACCCTGGTGAACCGCATCGAGCTGAAGGGCATCGACTTCAAGGAGGACGGCAACATCCTGGGGCAC
AAGCTGGAGTACAACTACAACAGCCACAACGTCTATATCATGGCCGACAAGCAGAAGAACGGCATCAAGG
TGAACTTCAAGATCCGCCACAACATCGAGGACGGCAGCGTGCAGCTCGCCGACCACTACCAGCAGAACAC
CCCCATCGGCGACGGCCCCGTGCTGCTGCCCGACAACCACTACCTGAGCACCCAGTCCGCCCTGAGCAAA
GACCCCAACGAGAAGCGCGATCACATGGTCCTGCTGGAGTTCGTGACCGCCGCCGGGATCACTCTCGGCA
TGGACGAGCTGTACAAGTAAAGCGGCCGCGTCGAGAGATGGGGGAGGCTAACTGAGCTAGCCGACCTTAA
CTGGGGAGTACTGGTCGACGTAGCGTAGTCACTAGGGCACCATTTTGTAGTCACTAGGGCACCATTTTGT
AGTCACTAGGGCACCATTTTGTAGTCACTAGGGCACCATTTTGTAGTCACTAGGGCACCATTTTGTAGTC
ACTAGGGCACCATTTTACCGGTACTAGCTTAGTCATGCACCGGGCTGCAGGAATTCGATGACAGGCGCAG
CTTCCGAGGGATTTGAGATCCAGACATGATAAGATACATTGATGAGTTTGGACAAACCAAAACTAGAATG
CAGTGAAAAAAATGCCTTATTTGTGAAATTTGTGATGCTATTGCCTTATTTGTAACCATTATAAGCTGCA
ATAAACAAGTTAACAACAACAATTGCATTCATTTTATGTTTCAGGTTCAGGGGGAGGTGTGGGAGGTTTT
TTAAAGCAAGTAAAACCTCTACAAATGTGGTATGGCTGATTATGATCAGATCTCTCGAGGCTAGTCTCGT
GATCGATAAAATTTTGAATTTTTGTAATTTGTTTTTGTAATTCTTTAGTTTGTATGTCTGTTGCTATTAT
GTCTACTATTCTTTCCCCTGCACTGTACCCCCCAATCCCCCCTTTTCTTTTAAAAGTTAACCGATACCGT
CGAGATCCGTTCACTAATCGAATGGATCTGTCTCTGTCTCTCTCTCCACCTTCTTCTTCTATTCCTTCGG
GCCTGTCGGGTCCCCTCGGGGTTGGGAGGTGGGTCTGAAACGATAATGGTGAATATCCCTGCCTAACTCT
ATTCACTATAGAAAGTACAGCAAAAACTATTCTTAAACCTACCAAGCCTCCTACTATCATTATGAATAAT
TTTATATACCACAGCCAATTTGTTATGTTAAACCAATTCCACAAACTTGCCCATTTATCTAATTCCAATA
ATTCTTGTTCATTCTTTTCTTGCTGGTTTTGCGATTCTTCAATTAAGGAGTGTATTAAGCTTGTGTAATT
GTTAATTTCTCTGTCCCACTCCATCCAGGTCGTGTGATTCCAAATCTGTTCCAGAGATTTATTACTCCAA
CTAGCATTCCAAGGCACAGCAGTGGTGCAAATGAGTTTTCCAGAGCAACCCCAAATCCCCAGGAGCTGTT
GATCCTTTAGGTATCTTTCCACAGCCAGGATTCTTGCCTGGAGCTGCTTGATGCCCCAGACTGTGAGTTG
CAACAGATGCTGTTGCGCCTCAATAGCCCTCAGCAAATTGTTCTGCTGCTGCACTATACCAGACAATAAT
TGTCTGGCCTGTACCGTCAGCGTCATTGACGCTGCGCCCATAGTGCTTCCTGCTGCTCCCAAGAACCCAA
GGAACAAAGCTCCTATTCCCACTGCTCTTTTTTCTCTCTGCACCACTCTTCTCTTTGCCTTGGTGGGTGC
TACTCCTAATGGTTCAATTTTTACTACTTTATATTTATATAATTCACTTCTCCAATTGTCCCTCATATCT
CCTCCTCCAGGTCTGAAGATCAGCGGCCGCTTGCTGTGCGGTGGTCTTACTTTTGTTTTGCTCTTCCTCT
ATCTTGTCTAAAGCTTCCTTGGTGTCTTTTATCTCTATCCTTTGATGCACACAATAGAGGGTTGCTACTG
TATTATATAATGATCTAAGTTCTTCTGATCCTGTCTGAAGGGATGGTTGTAGCTGTCCCAGTATTTGTCT
ACAGCCTTCTGATGTTTCTAACAGGCCAGGATTAACTGCGAATCGTTCTAGCTCCCTGCTTGCCCATACT
ATATGTTTTAATTTATATTTTTTCTTTCCCCCTGGCCTTAACCGAATTTTTTCCCATCGCGATCTAATTC
TCCCCCGCTTAATACTGACGCTCTCGCACCCATCTCTCTCCTTCTAGCCTCCGCTAGTCAAAATTTTTGG
CGTACTCACCAGTCGCCGCCCCTCGCCTCTTGCCGTGCGCGCTTCAGCAAGCCGAGTCCTGCGTCGAGAG
AGCTCCTCTGGTTTCCCTTTCGCTTTCAAGTCCCTGTTCGGGCGCCACTGCTAGAGATTTTCCACACTGA
CTAAAAGGGTCTGAGGGATCTCTAGTTACCAGAGTCACACAACAGACGGGCACACACTACTTGAAGCACT
CAAGGCAAGCTTTATTGAGGCTTAAGCAGTGGGTTCCCTAGTTAGCCAGAGAGCTCCCAGGCTCAGATCT
GGTCTAACCAGAGAGACCCCGGTTCACTAAACGAGCTCTGCTTATATAGACCTCCCACCGTACACGCCTA
CCGCCCATTTGCGTCAATGGGGCGGAGTTGTTACGACATTTTGGAAAGTCCCGTTGATTTTGGTGCCAAA
ACAAACTCCCATTGACGTCAATGGGGTGGAGACTTGGAAATCCCCGTGAGTCAAACCGCTATCCACGCCC
ATTGATGTACTGCCAAAACCGCATCACCATGGTAATAGCGATGACTAATACGTAGATGTACTGCCAAGTA
GGAAAGTCCCATAAGGTCATGTACTGGGCATAATGCCAGGCGGGCCATTTACCGTCATTGACGTCAATAG
GGGGCGTACTTGGCATATGATACACTTGATGTACTGCCAAGTGGGCAGTTTACCGTAAATACTCCACCCA
TTGACGTCAATGGAAAGTCCCTATTGGCGTTACTATGGGAACATACGTCATTATTGACGTCAATGGGCGG
GGGTCGTTGGGCGGTCAGCCAGGCGGGCCATTTACCGTAAGTTATGTAACGCGGAACTCCATATATGGGC
TATGAACTAATGACCCCGTAATTGATTACTATTAATAACTAGTCAATAATCAATGTCAACATGGCGGTAA
TGTTGGACATGAGCCAATATAAATGTACATATTATGATATGGATACAACGTATGCAATGGCCAAGCTTGC
AGCTCCAGCTTTTGTTCCCTTTAGTGAGGGTTAATTGCGCGCTTGGCGTAATCATGGTCATAGCTGTTTC
CTGTGTGAAATTGTTATCCGCTCACAATTCCACACAACATACGAGCCGGAAGCATAAAGTGTAAAGCCTG
GGGTGCCTAATGAGTGAGCTAACTCACATTAATTGCGTTGCGCTCACTGCCCGCTTTCCAGTCGGGAAAC
CTGTCGTGCCAGCTGCATTAATGAATCGGCCAACGCGCGGGGAGAGGCGGTTTGCGTATTGGGCGCTCTT
CCGCTTCCTCGCTCACTGACTCGCTGCGCTCGGTCGTTCGGCTGCGGCGAGCGGTATCAGCTCACTCAAA
GGCGGTAATACGGTTATCCACAGAATCAGGGGATAACGCAGGAAAGAACATGTGAGCAAAAGGCCAGCAA
AAGGCCAGGAACCGTAAAAAGGCCGCGTTGCTGGCGTTTTTCCATAGGCTCCGCCCCCCTGACGAGCATC
ACAAAAATCGACGCTCAAGTCAGAGGTGGCGAAACCCGACAGGACTATAAAGATACCAGGCGTTTCCCCC
TGGAAGCTCCCTCGTGCGCTCTCCTGTTCCGACCCTGCCGCTTACCGGATACCTGTCCGCCTTTCTCCCT
TCGGGAAGCGTGGCGCTTTCTCATAGCTCACGCTGTAGGTATCTCAGTTCGGTGTAGGTCGTTCGCTCCA
AGCTGGGCTGTGTGCACGAACCCCCCGTTCAGCCCGACCGCTGCGCCTTATCCGGTAACTATCGTCTTGA
GTCCAACCCGGTAAGACACGACTTATCGCCACTGGCAGCAGCCACTGGTAACAGGATTAGCAGAGCGAGG
TATGTAGGCGGTGCTACAGAGTTCTTGAAGTGGTGGCCTAACTACGGCTACACTAGAAGAACAGTATTTG
GTATCTGCGCTCTGCTGAAGCCAGTTACCTTCGGAAAAAGAGTTGGTAGCTCTTGATCCGGCAAACAAAC
CACCGCTGGTAGCGGTGGTTTTTTTGTTTGCAAGCAGCAGATTACGCGCAGAAAAAAAGGATCTCAAGAA
GATCCTTTGATCTTTTCTACGGGGTCTGACGCTCAGTGGAACGAAAACTCACGTTAAGGGATTTTGGTCA
TGAGATTATCAAAAAGGATCTTCACCTAGATCCTTTTAAATTAAAAATGAAGTTTTAAATCAATCTAAAG
TATATATGAGTAAACTTGGTCTGACAGTTACCAATGCTTAATCAGTGAGGCACCTATCTCAGCGATCTGT
CTATTTCGTTCATCCATAGTTGCCTGACTCCCCGTCGTGTAGATAACTACGATACGGGAGGGCTTACCAT
CTGGCCCCAGTGCTGCAATGATACCGCGAGACCCACGCTCACCGGCTCCAGATTTATCAGCAATAAACCA
GCCAGCCGGAAGGGCCGAGCGCAGAAGTGGTCCTGCAACTTTATCCGCCTCCATCCAGTCTATTAATTGT
TGCCGGGAAGCTAGAGTAAGTAGTTCGCCAGTTAATAGTTTGCGCAACGTTGTTGCCATTGCTACAGGCA
TCGTGGTGTCACGCTCGTCGTTTGGTATGGCTTCATTCAGCTCCGGTTCCCAACGATCAAGGCGAGTTAC
ATGATCCCCCATGTTGTGCAAAAAAGCGGTTAGCTCCTTCGGTCCTCCGATCGTTGTCAGAAGTAAGTTG
GCCGCAGTGTTATCACTCATGGTTATGGCAGCACTGCATAATTCTCTTACTGTCATGCCATCCGTAAGAT
GCTTTTCTGTGACTGGTGAGTACTCAACCAAGTCATTCTGAGAATAGTGTATGCGGCGACCGAGTTGCTC
TTGCCCGGCGTCAATACGGGATAATACCGCGCCACATAGCAGAACTTTAAAAGTGCTCATCATTGGAAAA
CGTTCTTCGGGGCGAAAACTCTCAAGGATCTTACCGCTGTTGAGATCCAGTTCGATGTAACCCACTCGTG
CACCCAACTGATCTTCAGCATCTTTTACTTTCACCAGCGTTTCTGGGTGAGCAAAAACAGGAAGGCAAAA
TGCCGCAAAAAAGGGAATAAGGGCGACACGGAAATGTTGAATACTCATACTCTTCCTTTTTCAATATTAT
TGAAGCATTTATCAGGGTTATTGTCTCATGAGCGGATACATATTTGAATGTATTTAGAAAAATAAACAAA
TAGGGGTTCCGCGCACATTTCCCCGAAAAGTGCCACCTAAATTGTAAGCGTTAATATTTTGTTAAAATTC
GCGTTAAATTTTTGTTAAATCAGCTCATTTTTTAACCAATAGGCCGAAATCGGCAAAATCCCTTATAAAT
CAAAAGAATAGACCGAGATAGGGT
[37 nt withheld, positions 5975-6011]
AAAGAACGTGGACTCCAACGTCAAAGG
[49 nt withheld, positions 6039-6087]
T
[91 nt withheld, positions 6089-6179]
G
[124 nt withheld, positions 6181-6304]
CCCATTCGCCATTCAGGCTGCGCAACTGTTGGGAAGGGCGATCGGTGCGGGCCTCTTCGCTATTACGCCA
GCTGGCGAAAGGGGGATGTGCTGCAAGGCGATTAAGTTGGGTAACGCCAGGGTTTTCCCAGTCACGACGT
TGTAAAACGACGGCCAGTGAGCGCGCGTAATACGACTCACTATAGGGCGAATTGGGTACGTCCCTAGGCC
TCCAAAAAAGCCTCCTCACTACTTCTGGAATAGCTCAGAGGCCGAGGCGGCCTCGGCCTCTGCATAAATA
AAAAAAATTAGTCAGCCATGGGGCGGAGAATGGGCGGAACTGGGCGGAGTTAGGGGCGGGATGGGCGGAG
TTAGGGGCGGGATAGCTAGAGCCAGACATGATAAGATACATTGATGAGTTTGGACAAACCACAACTAGAA
TGCAGTGAAAAAAATGCTTTATTTGTGAAATTTGTGATGCTATTGCTTTATTTGTAACCATTATAAGCTG
CAATAAACAAGTTCCTCTCACTCTCTGATATTCATTTCTTTGCAAGTTATAAATACTGAATAATAAGATG
ACATGAACTACTACTGCTAGAGATTTTCCACACTGACTAAAAGGGTCTGAGGGATCTCTAGTTACCAGAG
TCACACAACAGACGGGCACACACTACTTGAAGCACTCAAGGCAAGCTTTATTGAGGCTTAAGCAGTGGGT
TCCCTAGTTAGCCAGAGAGCTCCCAGGCTCAGATCTGGTCTAACCAGAGAGACCCAGTACAAGCAAAAAG
CAGATCTTGTCTTCGTTGGGAGTGAATTAGCCCTTCCAGTCCCCCCTTTTCTTTTAAAAAGTGGCTAAGA
TCTACAGCTGCCTTGTAAGTCATTGGTCTTAAAGGTACCGAGCTCGAATTCCAGGCGGGGAGGCGGCCCA
AAGGGAGATCCGACTCGTCTGAGGGCGAAGGCGAAGACGCGGAAGAGGCCGCAGAGCCGGCAGCAGGCCG
CGGGAAGGAAGGTCCGCTGGATTGAGGGCCGAAGGGACGTAGCAGAAGGACGTCCCGCGCAGAATCCAGG
TGGCAACACAGGCGAGCAGCCATGGAAAGGACGTCAGCTTCCCCGACAACACCACGGAATTGTCAGTGCC
CAACAGCCGAGCCCCTGTCCAGCAGCGGGCAAGGCAGGCGGCGATGAGTTCCGCCGTGGCAATAGGGAGG
GGGAAAGCGAAAGTCCCGGAAAGGAGCTGACAGGTGGTGGCAATGCCCCAACCAGTGGGGGTTGCGTCAG
CAAACACAGTGCACACCACGCCACGTTGCCTGACAACGGGCCACAACTCCTCATAAAGAGACAGCAACCA
GGATTTATACAAGGAGGAGAAAATGAAAGCCATACGGGAAGCAATAGCATGATACAAAGGCATTAAAGCA
GCGTATCCACATAGCGTAAAAGGAGCAACATAGTTAAGAATACCAGTCAATCTTTCACAAATTTTGTAAT
CCAGAGGTTGATTGTCGACTCTAGACTCGACTCTAGAGGATCCCCCTGTTCCACCTCTTGAAGGCTATGT
AGGCCACAAGGCCCACAACCACAGCAGCCAGGATGGAGCAATAGACAGGGATGAGGTTGTCGGTGGTGCC
TCGGGTCACCACGGGCTGGGAGCTGCCCATCACTGTGGTCACCACACCTGCCACCGTGCTGGCTATGAGG
TCTTGTTCTGGAGGTGCCTCAGGCTCCTGGGTGCTGGGGGCTGTGCTGTCCGAGCCCTCTGGGGGTGTGG
ACCGTGTAATCCAACGGCCAGGGATCTCCTCGCACTCGGCGTCGGCCCAGCGTGTGCACTCGCGGAGCTG
GCGCTCGGTGTCCTCGCACACGGTGCAGGGCAGGCACGGGTCCACGTGGTTGGCCTCGTCGGAATACGTG
CCGTCGGGGCACTCCTCGCACACGGTGTTCTGCTTGTCCTGGCAGGAGAACACGAGGCCCGAGCCCGCCT
CGCACACGCGGCACGCCTCGCAGCGCCCAGTCGTCTCATCCTGGTAGTAGCCGTAGGCGCAGCGGCACAC
GGCGTCGTCGGCCTCCACGCACGGCGCCGACATGCTCTGGAGCCCCACGCACTCGGTGCACGGCTTGCAC
GGCTCGGTCGCGCTCACCACGTCGGAGAACGTCACGCTGTCCAGGCAGGGCTCACACACGGTCTGGTTGG
CTCCACAAGGCTGGGCCACACCCTCGCCCAGGTTGCAGGCTTTGCAGCACTCACCGCTGTGTGTGTACAG
GCCTGTGGGGCATGCCTCCTTGGCACCTCCAAGGGACACCCCCAGAAGCAGCAACAGCAGCAGGCGCGGC
CCGTCCATGGCGCGGCCGGTGGCACCTGCCCCCATCGCCCGCCTCCCGCGGCAGCGCTCGACTTCCAGCT
CGGTCCGCTTTGCGGACTGATGGGGCTGCGCTGCGCTGCGCTCCAGCGCCCCCCCTGCCCGCCGGAGCTG
GCCGCGGCCCGAATTCCTGCAGCCCGGGGGATCCCCCTGGGGAGAGAGGTCGGTGATTCGGTCAACGAGG
GAGCCGACTGCCGACGTGCGCTCCGGAGGCTTGCAGAATGCGGAACACCGCGCGGGCAGGAACAGGGCCC
ACACTACCGCCCCACACCCCGCCTCCCGCACCGCCCCTTCCCGGCCGCTGCTCTCGGCGCGCCCTGCTGA
GCAGCCGCTATTGGCCACAGCCCATCGCGGTCGGCGCGCTGCCATTGCTCCCTGGCGCTGTCCGTCTGCG
AGGGTACTAGTGAGACGTGCGGCTTCCGTTTGTCACGTCCGGCACGCCGCGAACCGCAAGGAACCTTCCC
GACTTAGGGGCGGAGCAGGAAGCGTCGCCGGGGGGCCCACAAGGGTAGCGGCGAAGATCCGGGTGACGCT
GCGAACGGACGTGAAGAATGTGCGAGACCCAGGGTCGGCGCCGCTGCGTTTCCCGGAACCACGCCCAGAG
CAGCCGCGTCCCTGCGCAAACCCAGGGCTGCCTTGGAAAAGGCGCAACCCCAACCCCGTGGAATTCGATA
TCAAGCTTCTCGAGGGTAGGCGTGTACGGTGGGAGGCCTATATAAGCAGAGCTCGTTTAGTGAACCGTCA
GATCGCCTGGAGACGCCATCCACGCTGTTTTGACCTCCATAGAAGACACCGGGACCGATCCAGCCTCCGC
GGAATTCACC
