>Addgene plasmid #85899 | AB.pCCL.sin.cPPT.GFP.miR-224-3p.sensor.PGK.dNGFR.WPRE | depositor partial sequence | sequence record 167390 | AB.pCCL.sin.cPPT.GFP.miR-224-3p.sensor.PGK.dNGFR.WPRE sequence 896 bps
AATTTTATCGATCACGAGACTAGCCTCGAGAGATCTGATCATAATCAGCCATACCACATTTGTAGAGGTT
TTACTTGCTTTAAAAAACCTCCCACACCTCCCCCTGAACCTGAAACATAAAATGAATGCAATTGTTGTTG
TTAACTTGTTTATTGCAGCTTATAATGGTTACAAATAAGGCAATAGCATCACAAATTTCACAAATAAGGC
ATTTTTTTCACTGCATTCTAGTTTTGGTTTGTCCAAACTCATCAATGTATCTTATCATGTCTGGATCTCA
AATCCCTCGGAAGCTGCGCCTGTCATCGAATTCCTGCAGCCCGGTGCATGACTAAGCTAGTACCGGTAAA
ATGGTGCCCTAGTGACTACAAAATGGTGCCCTAGTGACTACAAAATGGTGCCCTAGTGACTACAAAATGG
TGCCCTAGTGACTACAAAATGGTGCCCTAGTGACTACAAAATGGTGCCCTAGTGACTACGCTACGTCGAC
CAGTACTCCCCAGTTAAGGTCGGCTAGCTCAGTTAGCCTCCCCCATCTCTCGACGCGGCCGCTTTACTTG
TACAGCTCGTCCATGCCGAGAGTGATCCCGGCGGCGGTCACGAACTCCAGCAGGACCATGTGATCGCGCT
TCTCGTTGGGGTCTTTGCTCAGGGCGGACTGGGTGCTCAGGTAGTGGTTGTCGGGCAGCAGCACGGGGCC
GTCGCCGATGGGGGTGTTCTGCTGGTAGTGGTCGGCGAGCTGCACGCTGCCGTCCTCGATGTTGTGGCGG
ATCTTGAAGTTCACCTTGATGCCGTTCTTCTGCTTGTCGGCCATGATATAGACGTTGTGGCTGTTGTAGT
TGTACTCCAGCTTGTGCCCCAGGATGTTGCCGTCCTCCTTGAAGTCGATGCCCTTC
